>Addgene plasmid #57966 | mOrange2-LaminB1-10 | depositor partial sequence | sequence record 89114 | insert sequence
GACGTCAGATCCGCTAGCGCTACCGGTCGCCACCATGGTGAGCAAGGGCGAGGAGAATAACATGGCCATC
ATCAAGGAGTTCATGCGCTTCAAGGTGCGCATGGAGGGCTCCGTGAACGGCCACGAGTTCGAGATCGAGG
GCGAGGGCGAGGGCCGCCCCTACGAGGGCTTTCAGACCGCTAAGCTGAAGGTGACCAAGGGTGGCCCCCT
GCCCTTCGCCTGGGACATCCTGTCCCCTCATTTCACCTACGGCTCCAAGGCCTACGTGAAGCACCCCGCC
GACATCCCCGACTACTTCAAGCTGTCCTTCCCCGAGGGCTTCAAGTGGGAGCGCGTGATGAACTACGAGG
ACGGCGGCGTGGTGACCGTGACCCAGGACTCCTCCCTGCAGGACGGCGAGTTCATCTACAAGGTGAAGCT
GCGCGGCACCAACTTCCCCTCCGACGGCCCCGTGATGCAGAAGAAGACCATGGGCTGGGAGGCCTCCTCC
GAGCGGATGTACCCCGAGGACGGTGCCCTGAAGGGCAAGATCAAGATGAGGCTGAAGCTGAAGGACGGCG
GCCACTACACCTCCGAGGTCAAGACCACCTACAAGGCCAAGAAGCCCGTGCAGCTGCCCGGCGCCTACAT
CGTCGACATCAAGTTGGACATCACCTCCCACAACGAGGACTACACCATCGTGGAACAGTACGAACGCGCC
GAGGGCCGCCACTCCACCGGCGGCATGGACGAGCTGTACAAGTCCGGACTCAGATCTCGAGCTCAAGCTT
CGATGGCGACTGCGACCCCCGTGCCGCCGCGGATGGGCAGCCGCGCTGGCGGCCCCACCACGCCGCTGAG
CCCCACGCGCCTGTCGCGGCTCCAGGAGAAGGAGGAGCTGCGCGAGCTCAATGACCGGCTGGCGGTGTAC
ATCGACAAGGTGCGCAGCCTGGAGACGGAGAACAGCGCGCTGCAGCTGCAGGTGACGGAGCGCGAGGAGG
TGCGCGGCCGTGAGCTCACCGGCCTCAAGGCGCTCTACGAGACCGAGCTGGCCGACGCGCGACGCGCGCT
CGACGACACGGCCCGCGAGCGCGCCAAGCTGCAGATCGAGCTGGGCAAGTGCAAGGCGGAACACGACCAG
CTGCTCCTCAACTATGCTAAGAAGGAATCTGATCTTAATGGCGCCCAGATCAAGCTTCGAGAATATGAAG
CAGCACTCAATTCGAAAGATGCAGCTCTTGCTACTGCACTTGGTGACAAAAAAAGTTTAGAGGGAGATTT
GGAGGATCTGAAGGATCAGATTGCCCAGTTGGAAGCCTCCTTAGCTGCAGCCAAAAAACAGTTAGCAGAT
GAAACTTTACTTAAAGTAGATTTGGAGAATCGTTGTCAGAGCCTTACTGAGGACTTGGAGTTTCGCAAAA
GCATGTATGAAGAGGAGATTAACGAGACCAGAAGGAAGCATGAAACGCGCTTGGTAGAGGTGGATTCTGG
GCGTCAAATTGAGTATGAGTACAAGCTGGCGCAAGCCCTTCATGAGATGAGAGAGCAACATGATGCCCAA
GTGAGGCTGTATAAGGAGGAGCTGGAGCAGACTTACCATGCCAAACTTGAGAATGCCAGACTGTCATCAG
AGATGAATACTTCTACTGTCAACAGTGCCAGGGAAGAACTGATGGAAAGCCGCATGAGAATTGAGAGCCT
TTCATCCCAGCTTTCTAATCTACAGAAAGAGTCTAGAGCATGTTTGGAAAGGATTCAAGAATTAGAGGAC
TTGCTTGCTAAAGAAAAAGACAACTCTCGTCGCATGCTGACAGACAAAGAGAGAGAGATGGCGGAAATAA
GGGATCAAATGCAGCAACAGCTGAATGACTATGAACAGCTTCTTGATGTAAAGTTAGCCCTGGACATGGA
AATCAGTGCTTACAGGAAACTCTTAGAAGGCGAAGAAGAGAGGTTGAAGCTGTCTCCAAGCCCTTCTTCC
CGTGTGACAGTATCCCGAGCATCCTCAAGTCGTAGTGTACGTACAACTAGAGGAAAGCGGAAGAGGGTTG
ATGTGGAAGAATCAGAGGCGAGTAGTAGTGTTAGCATCTCTCATTCCGCCTCAGCCACTGGAAATGTTTG
CATCGAAGAAATTGATGTTGATGGGAAATTTATCCGCTTGAAGAACACTTCTGAACAGGATCAACCAATG
GGAGGCTGGGAGATGATCAGAAAAATTGGAGACACATCAGTCAGTTATAAATATACCTCAAGATATGTGC
TGAAGGCAGGCCAGACTGTTACAATTTGGGCTGCAAACGCTGGTGTCACAGCCAGCCCCCCAACTGACCT
CATCTGGAAGAACCAGAACTCGTGGGGCACTGGCGAAGATGTGAAGGTTATATTGAAAAATTCTCAGGGA
GAGGAGGTTGCTCAAAGAAGTACAGTCTTTAAAACAACCATACCTGAAGAAGAGGAGGAGGAGGAAGAAG
CAGCTGGAGTGGTTGTTGAGGAAGAACTTTTCCACCAGCAGGGAACCCCAAGAGCATCCAATAGAAGCTG
TGCAATTATGTAGGGATCCACCGGATCTAGATAACT
