>Addgene plasmid #57966 | mOrange2-LaminB1-10 | addgene partial sequence | sequence record 110278 | mCherry-F2 5'-tggcatggacgagctgtac-3'
AGCTTCGATGGCGACTGCGACCCCCGTGCCGCCGCGGATGGGCAGCCGCGCTGGCGGCCCCACCACGCCG
CTGAGCCCCACGCGCCTGTCGCGGCTCCAGGAGAAGGAGGAGCTGCGCGAGCTCAATGACCGGCTGGCGG
TGTACATCGACAAGGTGCGCAGCCTGGAGACGGAGAACAGCGCGCTGCAGCTGCAGGTGACGGAGCGCGA
GGAGGTGCGCGGCCGTGAGCTCACCGGCCTCAAGGCGCTCTACGAGACCGAGCTGGCCGACGCGCGACGC
GCGCTCGACGACACGGCCCGCGAGCGCGCCAAGCTGCAGATCGAGCTGGGCAAGTGCAAGGCGGAACACG
ACCAGCTGCTCCTCAACTATGCTAAGAAGGAATCTGATCTTAATGGCGCCCAGATCAAGCTTCGAGAATA
TGAAGCAGCACTCAATTCGAAAGATGCAGCTCTTGCTACTGCACTTGGTGACAAAAAAAGTTTAGAGGGA
GATTTGGAGGATCTGAAGGATCAGATTGCCCAGTTGGAAGCCTCCTTAGCTGCAGCCAAAAAACAGTTAG
CAGATGAAACTTTACTTAAAGTAGATTTGGAGAATCGTTGTCAGAGCCTTACTGAGGACTTGGAGTTTCG
CAAAAGCATGTATGAAGAGGAGATTAACGAGACCAGAAGGAA
