[The description below was written by a language model from this plasmid's Addgene catalogue record.]
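Description:
mOrange2-LaminB1-10 is a mammalian expression plasmid that produces human lamin B1 (LMNB1) fused to the monomeric orange fluorescent protein mOrange2. It is built on an mOrange2 fluorescent-protein backbone of about 4.75 kb without the insert. It is maintained in E. coli as a high-copy plasmid under kanamycin selection. The record also lists a neomycin marker, which allows G418 selection of stably transfected mammalian cells. No feature table accompanies the entry, so the origin of replication and the exact arrangement of the resistance cassette are not documented here.

The fusion is driven by the CMV promoter, a strong constitutive promoter in most mammalian cell lines. The listed 3′ sequencing primer anneals in an SV40 polyadenylation signal, which suggests that this element terminates the transcript. The name puts mOrange2 ahead of lamin B1, and the "10" probably refers to a linker length, but the record states neither the orientation of the tag nor any linker, and the cloning method is given as unknown.

Lamin B1 is an intermediate filament protein of the nuclear lamina, so the fusion assembles at the inner face of the nuclear envelope and outlines the nucleus in orange. Excitation is recorded at 549 nm and emission at 565 nm. mOrange2 was developed as a more photostable variant of earlier orange proteins, which suits it to extended imaging. The construct is used as a nuclear envelope localization marker in live or fixed cells, for example to follow nuclear shape or envelope breakdown and reassembly during mitosis, alone or alongside spectrally distinct fluorescent markers.
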