Addgene plasmid #57966: mOrange2-LaminB1-10
Purpose: Localization: Nuclear Envelope, Excitation: 549, Emission: 565
Depositing lab: Michael Davidson. Depositing organization: Florida State University, Tallahassee. Publication: Improving the photostability of bright monomeric orange and red fluorescent proteins. Shaner NC, Lin MZ, McKeown MR, Steinbach PA, Hazelwood KL, Davidson MW, Tsien RY. Nat Methods. 2008 Jun;5(6):545-51. doi: 10.1038/nmeth.1209. Epub 2008 May 4. PubMed 18454154.
Backbone
  Vector backbone: mOrange2
  Backbone size w/o insert (bp): 4750
  Vector type: Mammalian Expression
  Selectable markers: Neomycin (select with G418)
Growth in bacteria
  Bacterial resistance: Kanamycin, 50 μg/mL
  Growth temperature: 37°C
  Growth strain: DH5alpha
  Copy number: High Copy
Gene/Insert
  Gene/Insert name: LaminB1 (alt name: NM_005573.2)
  Species: H. sapiens (human)
  Entrez Gene: LMNB1 (a.k.a. ADLD, LMN, LMN2, LMNB, MCPH26)
  Promoter: CMV
  Tag / fusion protein: mOrange2
  Cloning method: Unknown
  Sequencing primers: 5′ CMV-F; 3′ SV40pA-R
Terms and licenses: Academic/Nonprofit Terms; Industry Terms: Not Available to Industry
Depositor comments: . Excitation = 549; Emission = 565
How to cite: mOrange2-LaminB1-10 was a gift from Michael Davidson (Addgene plasmid # 57966 ; http://n2t.net/addgene:57966 ; RRID:Addgene_57966)
